>Addgene plasmid #141956 | TFORF2178 | addgene full sequence | sequence record 397543 | Addgene NGS Result
AYACTGGNGNAAAGACCTTATGARTGTGGAGAATGTGGGAAATCTTTTAGTCAAAATGGTACTCTCATTA
AACATCAACGAGTTCACACTGGAGAAAGACCTTATGAGTGTGAAGAATGTGGGAAATGTTTTACTCAGAA
GGGCAATCTCATTCAACATCAACGAGGTCACACTAGTGAAAGACCTTATGAGTGTGAAGAATGTGGAAAA
TGTTTTAGTCAAAAGGGCACCCTAACTGAACATCATCGAGTTCACACTAGAGAACGACCTTATGAGTGTG
GAGAATGTGGGAAATCTTTTAGTCGAAAGGGACACCTTAGGAACCATCAGCGAGGTCACACTGGAGAAAG
ACCTTACGAGTGTGGAGAATGTGGGAAATCTTTTAGTCGAAAGGGCAACCTCATTCAGCATCAGCGAAGC
CACACTGGAGAAAGGCCTTATGAGTGTAGAGAGTGTAGGAAATTATTTAGGGGCAAGTCCCACCTCATTG
AACACCAGAGAGTTCACACTGGAGAAAGGCCATATGAATGTAATGAATGTGGGAAATCATTTCAAGACAG
CTCTGGGTTTCGTGTTCATCAGAGAGTTCACACTGGAGAAAAACCGTTTGAGTGTAGTGAATGTGGGAAG
TCATTTCCTCAAAGCTGTTCCCTCCTTCGACATCGGAGAGTTCATACTGGAGAAAGGCCTTATGAATGTG
GAGAATGTGGAAAGTCATTTCATCAGAGCTCTTCCCTCCTTCGACATCAGAAAACTCACACTGCAGAAAG
ACCTTATGAGTGCAGAGAATGTGGGAAATTCTTCTCCAGTCTCCTTGAACACAGGAGAGTTCACACTGGA
GAAAGGCCTTATGAATGCAGGGAATGTGGAAAAACATTTACTCGAAGGTCTGCGCATTTTAAACATCAGA
GACTTCATACTCGAGGAAAGCCTTACGAGTGCAGCGAATGTGGGAAATCCTTTGCTGAAACCTTCAGTCT
TACTGAACACAGGAGAGTACACACTGGAGAAAGGCCTTATGAGTGCAGTGAATGTGGAAAATCATTTCAT
CGAAGCTCTTCTCTCCTTCGACATCAGAGAGTTCACACAGAAAGAAGTCCTTACAAGTAGTAATGAACTA
GTCCGTAACTTGAAAGTATTTCGATTTCTTGGCTTTATATATCTTGTGGAAAGGACGAGATAAGGCTACT
ATCCCAATAGCCACGCGTTAAGTCGACAATCAACCTCTGGATTACAAAATTTGTGAAAGATTGACTGGTA
TTCTTAACTATGTTGCTCCTTTTACGCTATGTGGATACGCTGCTTTAATGCCTTTGTATCATGCTATTGC
TTCCCGTATGGCTTTCATTTTCTCCTCCTTGTATAAATCCTGGTTGCTGTCTCTTTATGAGGAGTTGTGG
CCCGTTGTCAGGCAACGTGGCGTGGTGTGCACTGTGTTTGCTGACGCAACCCCCACTGGTTGGGGCATTG
CCACCACCTGTCAGCTCCTTTCCGGGACTTTCGCTTTCCCCCTCCCTATTGCCACGGCGGAACTCATCGC
CGCCTGCCTTGCCCGCTGCTGGACAGGGGCTCGGCTGTTGGGCACTGACAATTCCGTGGTGTTGTCGGGG
AAATCATCGTCCTTTCCTTGGCTGCTCGCCTGTGTTGCCACCTGGATTCTGCGCGGGACGTCCTTCTGCT
ACGTCCCTTCGGCCCTCAATCCAGCGGACCTTCCTTCCCGCGGCCTGCTGCCGGCTCTGCGGCCTCTTCC
GCGTCTTCGCCTTCGCCCTCAGACGAGTCGGATCTCCCTTTGGGCCGCCTCCCCGCGTCGACTTTAAGAC
CAATGACTTACAAGGCAGCTGTAGATCTTAGCCACTTTTTAAAAGAAAAGGGGGGACTGGAAGGGCTAAT
TCACTCCCAACGAAGACAAGATCTGCTTTTTGCTTGTACTGGGTCTCTCTGGTTAGACCAGATCTGAGCC
TGGGAGCTCTCTGGCTAACTAGGGAACCCACTGCTTAAGCCTCAATAAAGCTTGCCTTGAGTGCTTCAAG
TAGTGTGTGCCCGTCTGTTGTGTGACTCTGGTAACTAGAGATCCCTCAGACCCTTTTAGTCAGTGTGGAA
AATCTCTAGCAGTACGTATAGTAGTTCATGTCATCTTATTATTCAGTATTTATAACTTGCAAAGAAATGA
ATATCAGAGAGTGAGAGGAACTTGTTTATTGCAGCTTATAATGGTTACAAATAAAGCAATAGCATCACAA
ATTTCACAAATAAAGCATTTTTTTCACTGCATTCTAGTTGTGGTTTGTCCAAACTCATCAATGTATCTTA
TCATGTCTGGCTCTAGCTATCCCGCCCCTAACTCCGCCCATCCCGCCCCTAACTCCGCCCAGTTCCGCCC
ATTCTCCGCCCCATGGCTGACTAATTTTTTTTATTTATGCAGAGGCCGAGGCCGCCTCGGCCTCTGAGCT
ATTCCAGAAGTAGTGAGGAGGCTTTTTTGGAGGCCTAGGGACGTACCCAATTCGCCCTATAGTGAGTCGT
ATTACGCGCGCTCACTGGCCGTCGTTTTACAACGTCGTGACTGGGAAAACCCTGGCGTTACCCAACTTAA
TCGCCTTGCAGCACATCCCCCTTTCGCCAGCTGGCGTAATAGCGAAGAGGCCCGCACCGATCGCCCTTCC
CAACAGTTGCGCAGCCTGAATGGCGAATGGG
[124 nt withheld, positions 2692-2815]
C
[91 nt withheld, positions 2817-2907]
A
[49 nt withheld, positions 2909-2957]
CCTTTGACGTTGGAGTCCACGTTCTTT
[37 nt withheld, positions 2985-3021]
ACCCTATCTCGGTCTATTCTTTTGATTTATAAGGGATTTTGCCGATTTCGGCCTATTGGTTAAAAAATGA
GCTGATTTAACAAAAATTTAACGCGAATTTTAACAAAATATTAACGCTTACAATTTAGGTGGCACTTTTC
GGGGAAATGTGCGCGGAACCCCTATTTGTTTATTTTTCTAAATACATTCAAATATGTATCCGCTCATGAG
ACAATAACCCTGATAAATGCTTCAATAATATTGAAAAAGGAAGAGTATGAGTATTCAACATTTCCGTGTC
GCCCTTATTCCCTTTTTTGCGGCATTTTGCCTTCCTGTTTTTGCTCACCCAGAAACGCTGGTGAAAGTAA
AAGATGCTGAAGATCAGTTGGGTGCACGAGTGGGTTACATCGAACTGGATCTCAACAGCGGTAAGATCCT
TGAGAGTTTTCGCCCCGAAGAACGTTTTCCAATGATGAGCACTTTTAAAGTTCTGCTATGTGGCGCGGTA
TTATCCCGTATTGACGCCGGGCAAGAGCAACTCGGTCGCCGCATACACTATTCTCAGAATGACTTGGTTG
AGTACTCACCAGTCACAGAAAAGCATCTTACGGATGGCATGACAGTAAGAGAATTATGCAGTGCTGCCAT
AACCATGAGTGATAACACTGCGGCCAACTTACTTCTGACAACGATCGGAGGACCGAAGGAGCTAACCGCT
TTTTTGCACAACATGGGGGATCATGTAACTCGCCTTGATCGTTGGGAACCGGAGCTGAATGAAGCCATAC
CAAACGACGAGCGTGACACCACGATGCCTGTAGCAATGGCAACAACGTTGCGCAAACTATTAACTGGCGA
ACTACTTACTCTAGCTTCCCGGCAACAATTAATAGACTGGATGGAGGCGGATAAAGTTGCAGGACCACTT
CTGCGCTCGGCCCTTCCGGCTGGCTGGTTTATTGCTGATAAATCTGGAGCCGGTGAGCGTGGGTCTCGCG
GTATCATTGCAGCACTGGGGCCAGATGGTAAGCCCTCCCGTATCGTAGTTATCTACACGACGGGGAGTCA
GGCAACTATGGATGAACGAAATAGACAGATCGCTGAGATAGGTGCCTCACTGATTAAGCATTGGTAACTG
TCAGACCAAGTTTACTCATATATACTTTAGATTGATTTAAAACTTCATTTTTAATTTAAAAGGATCTAGG
TGAAGATCCTTTTTGATAATCTCATGACCAAAATCCCTTAACGTGAGTTTTCGTTCCACTGAGCGTCAGA
CCCCGTAGAAAAGATCAAAGGATCTTCTTGAGATCCTTTTTTTCTGCGCGTAATCTGCTGCTTGCAAACA
AAAAAACCACCGCTACCAGCGGTGGTTTGTTTGCCGGATCAAGAGCTACCAACTCTTTTTCCGAAGGTAA
CTGGCTTCAGCAGAGCGCAGATACCAAATACTGTTCTTCTAGTGTAGCCGTAGTTAGGCCACCACTTCAA
GAACTCTGTAGCACCGCCTACATACCTCGCTCTGCTAATCCTGTTACCAGTGGCTGCTGCCAGTGGCGAT
AAGTCGTGTCTTACCGGGTTGGACTCAAGACGATAGTTACCGGATAAGGCGCAGCGGTCGGGCTGAACGG
GGGGTTCGTGCACACAGCCCAGCTTGGAGCGAACGACCTACACCGAACTGAGATACCTACAGCGTGAGCT
ATGAGAAAGCGCCACGCTTCCCGAAGGGAGAAAGGCGGACAGGTATCCGGTAAGCGGCAGGGTCGGAACA
GGAGAGCGCACGAGGGAGCTTCCAGGGGGAAACGCCTGGTATCTTTATAGTCCTGTCGGGTTTCGCCACC
TCTGACTTGAGCGTCGATTTTTGTGATGCTCGTCAGGGGGGCGGAGCCTATGGAAAAACGCCAGCAACGC
GGCCTTTTTACGGTTCCTGGCCTTTTGCTGGCCTTTTGCTCACATGTTCTTTCCTGCGTTATCCCCTGAT
TCTGTGGATAACCGTATTACCGCCTTTGAGTGAGCTGATACCGCTCGCCGCAGCCGAACGACCGAGCGCA
GCGAGTCAGTGAGCGAGGAAGCGGAAGAGCGCCCAATACGCAAACCGCCTCTCCCCGCGCGTTGGCCGAT
TCATTAATGCAGCTGGCACGACAGGTTTCCCGACTGGAAAGCGGGCAGTGAGCGCAACGCAATTAATGTG
AGTTAGCTCACTCATTAGGCACCCCAGGCTTTACACTTTATGCTTCCGGCTCGTATGTTGTGTGGAATTG
TGAGCGGATAACAATTTCACACAGGAAACAGCTATGACCATGATTACGCCAAGCGCGCAATTAACCCTCA
CTAAAGGGAACAAAAGCTGGAGCTGCAAGCTTAATGTAGTCTTATGCAATACTCTTGTAGTCTTGCAACA
TGGTAACGATGAGTTAGCAACATGCCTTACAAGGAGAGAAAAAGCACCGTGCATGCCGATTGGTGGAAGT
AAGGTGGTACGATCGTGCCTTATTAGGAAGGCAACAGACGGGTCTGACATGGATTGGACGAACCACTGAA
TTGCCGCATTGCAGAGATATTGTATTTAAGTGCCTAGCTCGATACATAAACGGGTCTCTCTGGTTAGACC
AGATCTGAGCCTGGGAGCTCTCTGGCTAACTAGGGAACCCACTGCTTAAGCCTCAATAAAGCTTGCCTTG
AGTGCTTCAAGTAGTGTGTGCCCGTCTGTTGTGTGACTCTGGTAACTAGAGATCCCTCAGACCCTTTTAG
TCAGTGTGGAAAATCTCTAGCAGTGGCGCCCGAACAGGGACTTGAAAGCGAAAGGGAAACCAGAGGAGCT
CTCTCGACGCAGGACTCGGCTTGCTGAAGCGCGCACGGCAAGAGGCGAGGGGCGGCGACTGGTGAGTACG
CCAAAAATTTTGACTAGCGGAGGCTAGAAGGAGAGAGATGGGTGCGAGAGCGTCAGTATTAAGCGGGGGA
GAATTAGATCGCGATGGGAAAAAATTCGGTTAAGGCCAGGGGGAAAGAAAAAATATAAATTAAAACATAT
AGTATGGGCAAGCAGGGAGCTAGAACGATTCGCAGTTAATCCTGGCCTGTTAGAAACATCAGAAGGCTGT
AGACAAATACTGGGACAGCTACAACCATCCCTTCAGACAGGATCAGAAGAACTTAGATCATTATATAATA
CAGTAGCAACCCTCTATTGTGTGCATCAAAGGATAGAGATAAAAGACACCAAGGAAGCTTTAGACAAGAT
AGAGGAAGAGCAAAACAAAAGTAAGACCACCGCACAGCAAGCGGCCGCTGATCTTCAGACCTGGAGGAGG
AGATATGAGGGACAATTGGAGAAGTGAATTATATAAATATAAAGTAGTAAAAATTGAACCATTAGGAGTA
GCACCCACCAAGGCAAAGAGAAGAGTGGTGCAGAGAGAAAAAAGAGCAGTGGGAATAGGAGCTTTGTTCC
TTGGGTTCTTGGGAGCAGCAGGAAGCACTATGGGCGCAGCGTCAATGACGCTGACGGTACAGGCCAGACA
ATTATTGTCTGGTATAGTGCAGCAGCAGAACAATTTGCTGAGGGCTATTGAGGCGCAACAGCATCTGTTG
CAACTCACAGTCTGGGGCATCAAGCAGCTCCAGGCAAGAATCCTGGCTGTGGAAAGATACCTAAAGGATC
AACAGCTCCTGGGGATTTGGGGTTGCTCTGGAAAACTCATTTGCACCACTGCTGTGCCTTGGAATGCTAG
TTGGAGTAATAAATCTCTGGAACAGATTTGGAATCACACGACCTGGATGGAGTGGGACAGAGAAATTAAC
AATTACACAAGCTTAATACACTCCTTAATTGAAGAATCGCAAAACCAGCAAGAAAAGAATGAACAAGAAT
TATTGGAATTAGATAAATGGGCAAGTTTGTGGAATTGGTTTAACATAACAAATTGGCTGTGGTATATAAA
ATTATTCATAATGATAGTAGGAGGCTTGGTAGGTTTAAGAATAGTTTTTGCTGTACTTTCTATAGTGAAT
AGAGTTAGGCAGGGATATTCACCATTATCGTTTCAGACCCACCTCCCAACCCCGAGGGGACCCATGCATT
GCATCTCAATTAGTCAGCAACCAGGTGTGGAAAGTCCCCAGGCTCCCCAGCAGGCAGAAGTATGCAAAGC
ATGCGTCTCAATTAGTCAGCAACCATAGTCCCGCCCCTAACTCCGCCCATCCCGCCCCTAACTCCGCCCA
GTTCCGCCCATTCTCCGCCCCATGGCTGACTAATTTTTTTTATTTATGCAGAGGCCGAGGCCGCCTCGGC
CTCTGAGCTATTCCAGAAGTAGTGAGGAGGCTTTTTTGGAGGCCTAGGCTTTTGCAAAAAGCTTTCTAGA
GGTACCACCGGAGCTTACCATGACCGAGTACAAGCCCACGGTGCGCCTCGCCACCCGCGACGACGTCCCC
AGGGCCGTACGCACCCTCGCCGCCGCGTTCGCCGACTACCCCGCCACGCGCCACACCGTCGATCCGGACC
GCCACATCGAGCGGGTCACCGAGCTGCAAGAACTCTTCCTCACGCGCGTCGGGCTCGACATCGGCAAGGT
GTGGGTCGCGGACGACGGCGCCGCCGTGGCGGTCTGGACCACGCCGGAGAGCGTCGAAGCGGGGGCGGTG
TTCGCCGAGATCGGCCCGCGCATGGCCGAGTTGAGCGGTTCCCGGCTGGCCGCGCAGCAACAGATGGAAG
GCCTCCTGGCGCCGCACCGGCCCAAGGAGCCCGCGTGGTTCCTGGCCACCGTCGGCGTCTCGCCCGACCA
CCAGGGCAAGGGTCTGGGCAGCGCCGTCGTGCTCCCCGGAGTGGAGGCGGCCGAGCGCGCCGGGGTGCCC
GCCTTCCTGGAGACCTCCGCGCCCCGCAACCTCCCCTTCTACGAGCGGCTCGGCTTCACCGTCACCGCCG
ACGTCGAGGTGCCCGAAGGACCGCGCACCTGGTGCATGACCCGCAAGCCCGGTGCCAGTTAACGAATTCT
AGATCTTGAGACAAATGGCAGTATTCATCCACAATTTTAAAAGAAAAGGGGGGATTGGGGGGTACAGTGC
AGGGGAAAGAATAGTAGACATAATAGCAACAGACATACAAACTAAAGAATTACAAAAACAAATTACAAAA
ATTCAAAATTTTCGGGTTTATTACAGGGACAGCAGAGATCCACTTTGGCGCCGGCTCGAGGCCTGCAGGT
GCAAAGATGGATAAAGTTTTAAACAGAGAGGAATCTTTGCAGCTAATGGACCTTCTAGGTCTTGAAAGGA
GTGGGAATTGGCTCCGGTGCCCGTCAGTGGGCAGAGCGCACATCGCCCACAGTCCCCGAGAAGTTGGGGG
GAGGGGTCGGCAATTGAACCGGTGCCTAGAGAAGGTGGCGCGGGGTAAACTGGGAAAGTGATGTCGTGTA
CTGGCTCCGCCTTTTTCCCGAGGGTGGGGGAGAACCGTATATAAGTGCAGTAGTCGCCGTGAACGTTCTT
TTTCGCAACGGGTTTGCCGCCAGAACACAGGTAAGTGCCGTGTGTGGTTCCCGCGGGCCTGGCCTCTTTA
CGGGTTATGGCCCTTGCGTGCCTTGAATTACTTCCACCTGGCTGCAGTACGTGATTCTTGATCCCGAGCT
TCGGGTTGGAAGTGGGTGGGAGAGTTCGAGGCCTTGCGCTTAAGGAGCCCCTTCGCCTCGTGCTTGAGTT
GAGGCCTGGCCTGGGCGCTGGGGCCGCCGCGTGCGAATCTGGTGGCACCTTCGCGCCTGTCTCGCTGCTT
TCGATAAGTCTCTAGCCATTTAAAATTTTTGATGACCTGCTGCGACGCTTTTTTTCTGGCAAGATAGTCT
TGTAAATGCGGGCCAAGATCTGCACACTGGTATTTCGGTTTTTGGGGCCGCGGGCGGCGACGGGGCCCGT
GCGTCCCAGCGCACATGTTCGGCGAGGCGGGGCCTGCGAGCGCGGCCACCGAGAATCGGACGGGGGTAGT
CTCAAGCTGGCCGGCCTGCTCTGGTGCCTGGCCTCGCGCCGCCGTGTATCGCCCCGCCCTGGGCGGCAAG
GCTGGCCCGGTCGGCACCAGTTGCGTGAGCGGAAAGATGGCCGCTTCCCGGCCCTGCTGCAGGGAGCTCA
AAATGGAGGACGCGGCGCTCGGGAGAGCGGGCGGGTGAGTCACCCACACAAAGGAAAAGGGCCTTTCCGT
CCTCAGCCGTCGCTTCATGTGACTCCACGGAGTACCGGGCGCCGTCCAGGCACCTCGATTAGTTCTCGAG
CTTTTGGAGTACGTCGTCTTTAGGTTGGGGGGAGGGGTTTTATGCGATGGAGTTTCCCCACACTGAGTGG
GTGGAGACTGAAGTTAGGCCAGCTTGGCACTTGATGTAATTCTCCTTGGAATTTGCCCTTTTTGAGTTTG
GATCTTGGTTCATTCTCAAGCCTCAGACAGTGGTTCAAAGTTTTTTTCTTCCATTTCAGGTGTCGTGAGG
CTAGCACCGCCACCATGCAAGAAGGCCTTCATAGAATGACTTGGGACTGCATTGCTATTGGGAGCCATGA
GAATTCTGTGCAGGGCACTGTGGCATTTGAAGATGTGGCTGTGAACTTTTCCCAGGAGGAGTGGAGTCTC
CTTAGTGAGGTTCAGAGATGCCTTTACCATGACGTGATGCTGGAGAACTGGGTACTTATATCCTCCCTGG
GTTGTTGGTGTGGATCAGAAGATGAGGAGGCACCTTCTAAGAAGAGCATTTCTATACAAAGAGTGTCTCA
GGTCAGCACTCCTGGGGCAGGTGTGTCTCCCAAGAAGGCCCACTCTTGTGAAATGTGTGGCGCGATCTTG
GGAGACATTTTGCACTTGGCAGATCATCAGGGGACACATCACAAGCAGAAACTGCACAGGTGTGAGGCAT
GGGGGAATAAATTGTATGATAGTTCAAACCGTCCGCACCAGAATCAGTACCTTGGAGAGAAACCCTATAG
AAGCAGTGTTGAGGAAGCATTGTTTGTGAAGAGGTGTAAGTTCCATGTGTCAGAGGAGTCATCTATCTTC
ATTCAGAGTGGAAAGGACTTTTTGCCCAGCTCAGGATTACTGCTGCAGGAGGCCACTCACACTGGGGAGA
AGTCAAACAGCAAACCTGAGTGTGAGTCTCCCTTTCAGTGGGGAGATACTCATTACAGCTGTGGAGAATG
CATGAAACATTCTAGCACCAAACACGTATTTGTTCAACAGCAGAGACTTCCCTCTAGAGAGGAATGTTAT
TGCTGGGAATGTGGGAAATCCTTTAGCAAATATGATAGCGTCAGTAATCATCAGAGAGTTCACACTGGGA
AAAGACCTTATGAATGTGGAGAATGTGGGAAATCTTTTAGTCATAAGGGCAGCCTTGTTCAGCATCAGCG
AGTTC
Features (pLannotate 1.2.2; 32 found; start..end, strand, type, name):
      4..93      +  CDS            ZNF22 (fragment): ZNF22_HUMAN - Also known as KOX15, KROX26. Experimental evidence at protein level: Swiss-Prot protein existence level 1. Binds DNA through the consensus sequence 5'-CAATG-3'. May be involved in transcriptional regulation and may play a role in tooth formation (By similarity). From Homo sapiens (Human).
   1123..1176    +  promoter       U6 promoter (fragment): RNA polymerase III promoter for human U6 snRNA
   1218..1806    +  misc_feature   WPRE: woodchuck hepatitis virus posttranscriptional regulatory element
   1857..1876    +  misc_feature   cPPT/CTS (fragment): central polypurine tract and central termination sequence of HIV-1
   1878..2111    +  LTR            3' LTR (ΔU3): self-inactivating 3' long terminal repeat (LTR) from HIV-1
   2189..2310    +  polyA_signal   SV40 poly(A) signal: SV40 polyadenylation signal
   2350..2485    +  rep_origin     SV40 ori: SV40 origin of replication
   2506..2524    -  promoter       T7 promoter: promoter for bacteriophage T7 RNA polymerase
   2532..2687    +  CDS            lacZα (fragment): LacZα fragment of β-galactosidase; lacZ fragment
   2692..3120    +  rep_origin     f1 ori (sequence partly withheld): f1 bacteriophage origin of replication; arrow indicates direction of (+) strand synthesis
   3173..3277    +  promoter       AmpR promoter: bla
   3278..4138    +  CDS            AmpR: β-lactamase; bla; confers resistance to ampicillin, carbenicillin, and related antibiotics
   4309..4897    +  rep_origin     ori: high-copy-number ColE1/pMB1/pBR322/pUC origin of replication
   5080..5172    +  CDS            lacI (fragment): lac repressor; lacI; The lac repressor binds to the lac operator to inhibit transcription in E. coli. This inhibition can be relieved by adding lactose or isopropyl-β-D-thiogalactopyranoside (IPTG).
   5185..5206    +  protein_bind   CAP binding site: CAP binding activates transcription in the presence of cAMP. E. coli catabolite activator protein
   5221..5251    +  promoter       lac promoter: promoter for the E. coli lac operon
   5259..5275    +  protein_bind   lac operator: The lac repressor binds to the lac operator to inhibit transcription in E. coli. This inhibition can be relieved by adding lactose or isopropyl-β-D-thiogalactopyranoside (IPTG). lac repressor encoded by lacI
   5320..5338    +  promoter       T3 promoter: promoter for bacteriophage T3 RNA polymerase
   5366..5592    +  promoter       RSV promoter: Rous sarcoma virus enhancer/promoter
   5593..5773    +  LTR            5' LTR (truncated): truncated 5' long terminal repeat (LTR) from HIV-1
   5820..5945    +  misc_feature   HIV-1 Ψ: packaging signal of human immunodeficiency virus type 1
   5929..6292    +  CDS            HIV-1 gag (fragment): gag protein from human immunodeficiency virus 1; gag
   6438..6671    +  misc_feature   RRE: The Rev response element (RRE) of HIV-1 allows for Rev-dependent mRNA export from the nucleus to the cytoplasm.
   7048..7074    +  CDS            Rev (fragment): human immunodeficiency virus 1 (HIV-1) Rev protein; rev; enhances nuclear export of unspliced and incompletely spliced viral mRNAs
   7081..7104    +  promoter       SV40 promoter (fragment): SV40 early promoter
   7105..7176    +  promoter       SV40 promoter (fragment): SV40 enhancer and early promoter
   7200..7335    +  rep_origin     SV40 ori: SV40 origin of replication
   7381..7977    +  CDS            PuroR (fragment): puromycin N-acetyltransferase; pac from Streptomyces; confers resistance to puromycin
   8026..8143    +  misc_feature   cPPT/CTS: central polypurine tract and central termination sequence of HIV-1
   8208..8274    +  CDS            small t antigen (fragment): SV40 (simian virus 40) small t antigen
   8281..9459    +  promoter       EF-1α promoter: strong constitutive promoter for human elongation factor EF-1α
   9536..10264   +  CDS            ZNF587B (fragment): Z587B_HUMAN - Experimental evidence at protein level: Swiss-Prot protein existence level 1. May be involved in transcriptional regulation. From Homo sapiens (Human).
