[The description below was written by a language model from this plasmid's Addgene catalogue record and pLannotate feature annotations shown in this document.]
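Description:
TFORF2178 is a third-generation-style, self-inactivating lentiviral expression vector built on the pLX_TRC317 backbone and carrying the human zinc-finger transcription factor ZNF418 as a synthesized open reading frame of about 2.2 kb. It belongs to a large barcoded transcription factor ORF collection: each member carries a unique 24-bp barcode so that the overexpressed factor can be identified by sequencing in pooled screens. In bacteria the plasmid is maintained by a high-copy ColE1/pUC origin and selected through the β-lactamase (ampicillin resistance) gene; an f1 origin and remnants of a lac/lacZα cloning region with T3 and T7 promoters are also present. The depositor notes a risk of recombination.

The viral genome is transcribed from an RSV promoter fused to a truncated HIV-1 5' LTR, followed by the Ψ packaging signal, a partial gag sequence and the RRE for Rev-dependent export, and it ends in a ΔU3 3' LTR that inactivates LTR promoter activity after integration. Within this unit, an SV40 early promoter drives puromycin N-acetyltransferase for selecting transduced mammalian cells, a cPPT/CTS aids nuclear import, and the EF-1α promoter drives the ORF, with a WPRE downstream to enhance transcript expression. The automated annotation does not label ZNF418 itself. Instead, it assigns fragments of the related zinc-finger proteins ZNF587B and ZNF22 to the region after EF-1α, which runs across the numbering origin of the circular sequence. These calls most likely reflect homology among KRAB zinc-finger family members rather than separate inserts. The barcode is not annotated, and its position is not stated in the record.
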