Addgene plasmid #141956: TFORF2178
Purpose: Lentiviral vector for overexpressing transcription factor ORFs with unique 24-bp barcodes. Barcodes facilitate identification of transcription factors in pooled screens.
Depositing lab: Feng Zhang. Depositing organization: Broad Institute. Publication: A transcription factor atlas of directed differentiation. Joung J, Ma S, Tay T, Geiger-Schuller KR, Kirchgatterer PC, Verdine VK, Guo B, Arias-Garcia MA, Allen WE, Singh A, Kuksenko O, Abudayyeh OO, Gootenberg JS, Fu Z, Macrae RK, Buenrostro JD, Regev A, Zhang F. Cell. 2023 Jan 5;186(1):209-229.e26. doi: 10.1016/j.cell.2022.11.026. PubMed 36608654.
Backbone
  Vector backbone: pLX_TRC317
  Backbone manufacturer: Broad Institute Genetic Perturbation Platform
  Backbone size w/o insert (bp): 8264
  Vector type: Mammalian Expression, Lentiviral
  Selectable markers: Puromycin
Growth in bacteria
  Bacterial resistance: Ampicillin, 100 μg/mL
  Growth temperature: 37°C
  Growth strain: NEB Stable
  Copy number: High Copy
Gene/Insert
  Gene/Insert name: ZNF418
  Species: H. sapiens (human)
  Insert size (bp): 2195
  Entrez Gene: ZNF418 (a.k.a. FLJ31551, KIAA1956, MGC138449)
  Promoter: EF1a
  Cloning method: Unknown
  Sequencing primers: 5′ GGGTGGAGACTGAAGTTAGGCCAG; 3′ CACATAGCGTAAAAGGAGCAACATAG
Terms and licenses: Academic/Nonprofit Terms; Industry Terms: Not Available to Industry
Depositor comments: XM_017026305,NM_001317027,XM_017026304,ENST00000425570 . The transcription factor ORF portion of this plasmid was synthesized by Genewiz. Please test multiple small colonies in case of plasmid recombination. To make this collection available in a timely manner, a portion of this collection was not fully sequenced by Addgene. If an Addgene verified full plasmid sequence is not available, please contact us prior to placing an order to request the full sequence.
How to cite: TFORF2178 was a gift from Feng Zhang (Addgene plasmid # 141956 ; http://n2t.net/addgene:141956 ; RRID:Addgene_141956)
