>Addgene plasmid #141956 | TFORF2178 | depositor partial sequence | sequence record 278005 | Insert
ACCGCCACCATGCAAGAAGGCCTTCATAGAATGACTTGGGACTGCATTGCTATTGGGAGCCATGAGAATT
CTGTGCAGGGCACTGTGGCATTTGAAGATGTGGCTGTGAACTTTTCCCAGGAGGAGTGGAGTCTCCTTAG
TGAGGTTCAGAGATGCCTTTACCATGACGTGATGCTGGAGAACTGGGTACTTATATCCTCCCTGGGTTGT
TGGTGTGGATCAGAAGATGAGGAGGCACCTTCTAAGAAGAGCATTTCTATACAAAGAGTGTCTCAGGTCA
GCACTCCTGGGGCAGGTGTGTCTCCCAAGAAGGCCCACTCTTGTGAAATGTGTGGCGCGATCTTGGGAGA
CATTTTGCACTTGGCAGATCATCAGGGGACACATCACAAGCAGAAACTGCACAGGTGTGAGGCATGGGGG
AATAAATTGTATGATAGTTCAAACCGTCCGCACCAGAATCAGTACCTTGGAGAGAAACCCTATAGAAGCA
GTGTTGAGGAAGCATTGTTTGTGAAGAGGTGTAAGTTCCATGTGTCAGAGGAGTCATCTATCTTCATTCA
GAGTGGAAAGGACTTTTTGCCCAGCTCAGGATTACTGCTGCAGGAGGCCACTCACACTGGGGAGAAGTCA
AACAGCAAACCTGAGTGTGAGTCTCCCTTTCAGTGGGGAGATACTCATTACAGCTGTGGAGAATGCATGA
AACATTCTAGCACCAAACACGTATTTGTTCAACAGCAGAGACTTCCCTCTAGAGAGGAATGTTATTGCTG
GGAATGTGGGAAATCCTTTAGCAAATATGATAGCGTCAGTAATCATCAGAGAGTTCACACTGGGAAAAGA
CCTTATGAATGTGGAGAATGTGGGAAATCTTTTAGTCATAAGGGCAGCCTTGTTCAGCATCAGCGAGTTC
ACACTGGGAAAAGACCTTATGAATGTGGAGAATGTGGGAAATCTTTTAGTCATAAGGGCAGCCTTGTTCA
GCATCAGCGAGTTCATACTGGAGAAAGACCTTATGAGTGTGGAGAATGTGGGAAATCTTTTAGTCAAAAT
GGTACTCTCATTAAACATCAACGAGTTCACACTGGAGAAAGACCTTATGAGTGTGAAGAATGTGGGAAAT
GTTTTACTCAGAAGGGCAATCTCATTCAACATCAACGAGGTCACACTAGTGAAAGACCTTATGAGTGTGA
AGAATGTGGAAAATGTTTTAGTCAAAAGGGCACCCTAACTGAACATCATCGAGTTCACACTAGAGAACGA
CCTTATGAGTGTGGAGAATGTGGGAAATCTTTTAGTCGAAAGGGACACCTTAGGAACCATCAGCGAGGTC
ACACTGGAGAAAGACCTTACGAGTGTGGAGAATGTGGGAAATCTTTTAGTCGAAAGGGCAACCTCATTCA
GCATCAGCGAAGCCACACTGGAGAAAGGCCTTATGAGTGTAGAGAGTGTAGGAAATTATTTAGGGGCAAG
TCCCACCTCATTGAACACCAGAGAGTTCACACTGGAGAAAGGCCATATGAATGTAATGAATGTGGGAAAT
CATTTCAAGACAGCTCTGGGTTTCGTGTTCATCAGAGAGTTCACACTGGAGAAAAACCGTTTGAGTGTAG
TGAATGTGGGAAGTCATTTCCTCAAAGCTGTTCCCTCCTTCGACATCGGAGAGTTCATACTGGAGAAAGG
CCTTATGAATGTGGAGAATGTGGAAAGTCATTTCATCAGAGCTCTTCCCTCCTTCGACATCAGAAAACTC
ACACTGCAGAAAGACCTTATGAGTGCAGAGAATGTGGGAAATTCTTCTCCAGTCTCCTTGAACACAGGAG
AGTTCACACTGGAGAAAGGCCTTATGAATGCAGGGAATGTGGAAAAACATTTACTCGAAGGTCTGCGCAT
TTTAAACATCAGAGACTTCATACTCGAGGAAAGCCTTACGAGTGCAGCGAATGTGGGAAATCCTTTGCTG
AAACCTTCAGTCTTACTGAACACAGGAGAGTACACACTGGAGAAAGGCCTTATGAGTGCAGTGAATGTGG
AAAATCATTTCATCGAAGCTCTTCTCTCCTTCGACATCAGAGAGTTCACACAGAAAGAAGTCCTTACAAG
TAGTAATGAACTAGTCCGTAACTTGAAAGTATTTCGATTTCTTGGCTTTATATATCTTGTGGAAAGGACG
AGATAAGGCTACTATCCCAATAGCC
