>Addgene plasmid #141956 | TFORF2178 | depositor partial sequence | sequence record 278006 | Barcode
GATAAGGCTACTATCCCAATAGCC
